Addgene plasmid #160240: 908H
Purpose: TetO(2x)-Hsp70min-UASpmin-Firefly-T2A-eGFP-p10-3’UTR-Ubiquitin-Renilla-attB
Depositing lab: Omar Akbari. Depositing organization: University of California, San Diego (UCSD). Publication: Spatial control of gene expression in flies using bacterially derived binary transactivation systems. Gamez S, Vesga LC, Mendez-Sanchez SC, Akbari OS. Insect Mol Biol. 2021 Oct;30(5):461-471. doi: 10.1111/imb.12717. Epub 2021 May 24. PubMed 33963794.
Backbone
  Vector backbone: attB
  Backbone size w/o insert (bp): 7400
  Total vector size (bp): 14000
  Vector type: Insect Expression
Growth in bacteria
  Bacterial resistance: Ampicillin, 100 μg/mL
  Growth temperature: 37°C
  Growth strain: DH5alpha
  Copy number: High Copy
Gene/Insert 1
  Gene/Insert name: Tet Operator (2x) (alt name: TetO)
  Insert size (bp): 55
  Cloning method: Gateway Cloning
  Sequencing primers: 5′ Unknown
Gene/Insert 2
  Gene/Insert name: hsp70 minimal promoter (alt name: hsp70 minimal promoter)
  Species: D. melanogaster (fly)
  Insert size (bp): 130
  Cloning method: Gateway Cloning
  Sequencing primers: 5′ Unknown
Gene/Insert 3
  Gene/Insert name: p-element promoter (alt name: p-element promoter)
  Species: D. melanogaster (fly)
  Insert size (bp): 249
  Cloning method: Gateway Cloning
  Sequencing primers: 5′ Unknown
Gene/Insert 4
  Gene/Insert name: Firefly luciferase (alt name: Firefly luciferase)
  Insert size (bp): 2424
  Tag / fusion protein: T2A GFP (C terminal on insert)
  Cloning method: Gateway Cloning
  Sequencing primers: 5′ Unknown
Gene/Insert 5
  Gene/Insert name: Renilla luciferase (alt name: Renilla luciferase)
  Insert size (bp): 936
  Cloning method: Gateway Cloning
  Sequencing primers: 5′ Unknown
Gene/Insert 6
  Gene/Insert name: Ubiquitin promoter (alt name: Ubiquitin promoter)
  Insert size (bp): 1869
  Cloning method: Gateway Cloning
  Sequencing primers: 5′ Unknown
Terms and licenses: Academic/Nonprofit Terms; Industry Terms: Not Available to Industry
How to cite: 908H was a gift from Omar Akbari (Addgene plasmid # 160240 ; http://n2t.net/addgene:160240 ; RRID:Addgene_160240)
