[The description below was written by a language model from this plasmid's Addgene catalogue record and pLannotate feature annotations shown in this document.]
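Description:
908H is an approximately 14 kb Drosophila (insect expression) reporter plasmid built on an attB transgenesis backbone. It is maintained in E. coli through a high-copy ColE1/pUC-type origin and ampicillin resistance (AmpR with its own bla promoter). The backbone also carries an f1 origin and remnants of a lacZα/lac promoter cloning region flanked by T7 and T3 promoters. For fly work, the φC31 attB site allows integrase-mediated insertion into a genomic attP docking site, and the mini-white gene provides an eye-colour marker for identifying transformants. A single loxP site lies just downstream of mini-white.

The payload is a dual-luciferase reporter for a tetracycline-operator-based binary transactivation system. Two copies of the Tet operator (annotated as a short fragment of a TRE promoter) sit upstream of a composite minimal promoter made from the hsp70 minimal promoter and P-element promoter sequences (UASp minimal). This promoter should give little expression unless a TetO-binding transactivator is present. It drives firefly luciferase linked through a T2A self-cleaving peptide to eGFP, so activation yields both a quantitative luminescent signal and a visible fluorescent one from a single transcript. The transcript ends in the baculovirus p10 3′UTR, a region the annotation tool labelled as an AcMNPV P74 fragment. SV40-derived sequence with a poly(A) signal follows.

On the opposite strand, Renilla luciferase is listed as being driven by a Ubiquitin promoter. The promoter itself is not annotated, but it plausibly occupies the unannotated stretch between Rluc and attB. Constitutive Renilla expression serves as an internal normalisation control for the firefly signal. The associated work concerns spatial control of gene expression in flies using bacterially derived transactivation systems.
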