Features (pLannotate 1.2.2; 24 found; start..end, strand, type, name):
     28..456     -  rep_origin     f1 ori (sequence partly withheld): f1 bacteriophage origin of replication; arrow indicates direction of (+) strand synthesis
    461..618     -  CDS            lacZα (fragment): LacZα fragment of β-galactosidase; lacZ fragment
    621..639     +  promoter       T7 promoter: promoter for bacteriophage T7 RNA polymerase
    664..4783    +  gene           mini-white: white; This modified version of the white gene lacks part of the first intron.
   4790..4823    -  protein_bind   loxP: Cre-mediated recombination occurs in the 8-bp core sequence (GCATACAT). Cre recombinase
   4876..4930    +  promoter       tight TRE promoter (fragment): Tet-responsive promoter PTight, consisting of seven tet operator sequences followed by the minimal CMV promoter
   4945..5070    +  promoter       hsp70 promoter (fragment): Drosophila melanogaster hsp70Bb promoter
   5082..5167    +  misc_feature   P element 5' end (fragment): No description available
   5170..5302    +  misc_feature   P element 5' end (fragment): No description available
   5333..6982    +  CDS            luciferase: firefly luciferase; luc+; enhanced luc+ version of the luciferase gene
   7037..7756    +  CDS            EGFP: the original enhanced GFP (Yang et al., 1996) mammalian codon-optimized
   7784..8434    -  CDS            P74 (fragment): PIF0_NPVAC - Experimental evidence at protein level: Swiss-Prot protein existence level 1. Plays an essential role for oral infectivity of occlusion- derived virus (ODV) and functions also in host midgut attachment and fusion by binding to a specific host receptor. From Autographa californica nuclear polyhedrosis virus (AcMNPV).
   8453..8537    +  CDS            large T antigen (fragment): large T antigen from SV40 (simian virus 40)
   8560..8641    +  polyA_signal   SV40 poly(A) signal: SV40 polyadenylation signal
   8684..9619    -  CDS            Rluc: luciferase from the anthozoan coelenterate Renilla reniformis (sea pansy)
  11532..11601   +  protein_bind   attB: attB site for the φC31 integrase (Groth et al., 2000) phage φC31 integrase
  11820..11838   -  promoter       T3 promoter: promoter for bacteriophage T3 RNA polymerase
  11881..11903   -  protein_bind   lac operator (fragment): The lac repressor binds to the lac operator to inhibit transcription in E. coli. This inhibition can be relieved by adding lactose or isopropyl-β-D-thiogalactopyranoside (IPTG). lac repressor encoded by lacI
  11907..11937   -  promoter       lac promoter: promoter for the E. coli lac operon
  11952..11973   -  protein_bind   CAP binding site: CAP binding activates transcription in the presence of cAMP. E. coli catabolite activator protein
  11986..12078   -  CDS            lacI (fragment): lac repressor; lacI; The lac repressor binds to the lac operator to inhibit transcription in E. coli. This inhibition can be relieved by adding lactose or isopropyl-β-D-thiogalactopyranoside (IPTG).
  12261..12849   -  rep_origin     ori: high-copy-number ColE1/pMB1/pBR322/pUC origin of replication
  13020..13880   -  CDS            AmpR: β-lactamase; bla; confers resistance to ampicillin, carbenicillin, and related antibiotics
  13881..13985   -  promoter       AmpR promoter: bla
>Addgene plasmid #160240 | 908H | addgene full sequence | sequence record 316017 | Addgene NGS Result
AAATTGTAAGCGTTAATATTTTGTTAAAATTCGCGTTAAATTTTTGTTAAATCAGCTCATTTTTTAACCA
ATAGGCCGAAATCGGCAAAATCCCTTATAAATCAAAAGAATAGACCGAGATAGGGT
[37 nt withheld, positions 127-163]
AAAGAACGTGGACTCCAACGTCAAAGG
[49 nt withheld, positions 191-239]
T
[91 nt withheld, positions 241-331]
G
[124 nt withheld, positions 333-456]
CCCATTCGCCATTCAGGCTGCGCAACTGTTGGGAAGGGCGATCGGTGCGGGCCTCTTCGCTATTACGCCA
GCTGGCGAAAGGGGGATGTGCTGCAAGGCGATTAAGTTGGGTAACGCCAGGGTTTTCCCAGTCACGACGT
TGTAAAACGACGGCCAGTGAATTGTAATACGACTCACTATAGGGCGAATTGGGTACGTACCGGGCCCCTA
GTATGTATGTAAGTTAATAAAACCCATTTTTGCGGAAAGTAGATAAAAAAAACATTTTTTTTTTTTACTG
CACTGGATATCATTGAACTTATCTGATCAGTTTTAAATTTACTTCGATCCAAGGGTATTTGATGTACCAG
GTTCTTTCGATTACCTCTCACTCAAAATGACATTCCACTCAAAGTCAGCGCTGTTTGCCTCCTTCTCTGT
CCACAGAAATATCGCCGTCTCTTTCGCCGCTGCGTCCGCTATCTCTTTCGCCACCGTTTGTAGCGTTACG
TAGCGTCAATGTCCGCCTTCAGTTGCATTTTGTCAGCGGTTTCGTGACGAAGCTCCAAGCGGTTTACGCC
ATCAATTAAACACAAAGTGCTGTGCCAAAACTCCTCTCGCTTCTTATTTTTGTTTGTTTTTTGAGTGATT
GGGGTGGTGATTGGTTTTGGGTGGGTAAGCAGGGGAAAGTGTGAAAAATCCCGGCAATGGGCCAAGAGGA
TCAGGAGCTATTAATTCGCGGAGGCAGCAAACACCCATCTGCCGAGCATCTGAACAATGTGAGTAGTACA
TGTGCATACATCTTAAGTTCACTTGATCTATAGGAACTGCGATTGCAACATCAAATTGTCTGCGGCGTGA
GAACTGCGACCCACAAAAATCCCAAACCGCAATTGCACAAACAAATAGTGACACGAAACAGATTATTCTG
GTAGCTGTTCTCGCTATATAAGACAATTTTTGAGATCATATCATGATCAAGACATCTAAAGGCATTCATT
TTCGACTATATTCTTTTTTACAAAAAATATAACAACCAGATATTTTAAGCTGATCCTAGATGCACAAAAA
ATAAATAAAAGTATAAACCTACTTCGTAGGATACTTCGGGGTACTTTTTGTTCGGGGTTAGATGAGCATA
ACGCTTGTAGTTGATATTTGAGATCCCCTATCATTGCAGGGTGACAGCGGAGCGGCTTCGCAGAGCTGCA
TTAACCAGGGCTTCGGGCAGGCCAAAAACTACGGCACGCTCCGGCCACCCAGTCCGCCGGAGGACTCCGG
TTCAGGGAGCGGCCAACTAGCCGAGAACCTCACCTATGCCTGGCACAATATGGACATCTTTGGGGCGGTC
AATCAGCCGGGCTCCGGATGGCGGCAGCTGGTCAACCGGACACGCGGACTATTCTGCAACGAGCGACACA
TACCGGCGCCCAGGAAACATTTGCTCAAGAACGGTGAGTTTCTATTCGCAGTCGGCTGATCTGTGTGAAA
TCTTAATAAAGGGTCCAATTACCAATTTGAAACTCAGTTTGCGGCGTGGCCTATCCGGGCGAACTTTTGG
CCGTGATGGGCAGTTCCGGTGCCGGAAAGACGACCCTGCTGAATGCCCTTGCCTTTCGATCGCCGCAGGG
CATCCAAGTATCGCCATCCGGGATGCGACTGCTCAATGGCCAACCTGTGGACGCCAAGGAGATGCAGGCC
AGGTGCGCCTATGTCCAGCAGGATGACCTCTTTATCGGCTCCCTAACGGCCAGGGAACACCTGATTTTCC
AAGCCATGGTGCGGATGCCACGACATCTGACCTATCGGCAGCGAGTGGCCCGCGTGGATCAGGTGATCCA
GGAGCTTTCGCTCAGCAAATGTCAGCACACGATCATCGGTGTGCCCGGCAGGGTGAAAGGTCTGTCCGGC
GGAGAAAGGAAGCGTCTGGCATTCGCCTCCGAGGCTCTAACCGATCCGCCGCTTCTGATCTGCGATGAGC
CCACCTCCGGACTGGACTCCTTTACCGCCCACAGCGTCGTCCAGGTGCTGAAGAAGCTGTCGCAGAAGGG
CAAGACCGTCATCCTGACCATTCATCAGCCGTCTTCCGAGCTGTTTGAGCTCTTTGACAAGATCCTTCTG
ATGGCCGAGGGCAGGGTAGCTTTCTTGGGCACTCCCAGCGAAGCCGTCGACTTCTTTTCCTAGTGAGTTC
GATGTGTTTATTAAGGGTATCTAGTATTACATAACATCTCAACTCCTATCCAGCGTGGGTGCCCAGTGTC
CTACCAACTACAATCCGGCGGACTTTTACGTACAGGTGTTGGCCGTTGTGCCCGGACGGGAGATCGAGTC
CCGTGATCGGATCGCCAAGATATGCGACAATTTTGCCATTAGCAAAGTAGCCCGGGATATGGAGCAGTTG
TTGGCCACCAAAAATCTGGAGAAGCCACTGGAGCAGCCGGAGAATGGGTACACCTACAAGGCCACCTGGT
TCATGCAGTTCCGGGCGGTCCTGTGGCGATCCTGGCTGTCGGTGCTCAAGGAACCACTCCTCGTAAAAGT
GCGACTTATTCAGACAACGGTGAGTGGTTCCAGTGGAAACAAATGATATAACGCTTACAATTCTTGGAAA
CAAATTCGCTAGATTTTAGATAGAATTGCCTGATTCCACACCCTTCTTAGTTTTTTTCAATGAGATGTAT
AGTTTATAGTTTTGCAGAAGATAAATAAATTTCATTTAACTCGCGAATATTAATGAGATGCGAGTAACAT
TTTAATTTGCAGATGGTTGCCATCTTGATTGGCCTCATCTTTTTGGGCCAACAACTCACGCAAGTGGGTG
TGATGAATATCAACGGAGCCATCTTCCTCTTCCTGACCAACATGACCTTTCAAAACGTCTTTGCCACGAT
AAATGTAAGTCATGTTTAGAATACATTTGCATTTCAATAATTTACTAACTTTCTAATGAATCGATTCGAT
TTAGGTGTTCACCTCAGAGCTGCCAGTTTTTATGAGGGAGGCCCGAAGTCGACTTTATCGCTGTGACACA
TACTTTCTGGGCAAAACGATTGCCGAATTGCCGCTTTTTCTCACAGTGCCACTGGTCTTCACGGCGATTG
CCTATCCGATGATCGGACTGCGGGCCGGAGTGCTGCACTTCTTCAACTGCCTGGCGCTGGTCACTCTGGT
GGCCAATGTGTCAACGTCCTTCGGATATCTAATATCCTGCGCCAGCTCCTCGACCTCGATGGCGCTGTCT
GTGGGTCCGCCGGTTATCATACCATTCCTGCTCTTTGGCGGCTTCTTCTTGAACTCGGGCTCGGTGCCAG
TATACCTCAAATGGTTGTCGTACCTCTCATGGTTCCGTTACGCCAACGAGGGTCTGCTGATTAACCAATG
GGCGGACGTGGAGCCGGGCGAAATTAGCTGCACATCGTCGAACACCACGTGCCCCAGTTCGGGCAAGGTC
ATCCTGGAGACGCTTAACTTCTCCGCCGCCGATCTGCCGCTGGACTACGTGGGTCTGGCCATTCTCATCG
TGAGCTTCCGGGTGCTCGCATATCTGGCTCTAAGACTTCGGGCCCGACGCAAGGAGTAGCCGACATATAT
CCGAAATAACTGCTTGTTTTTTTTTTTTACCATTATTACCATCGTGTTTACTGTTTATTGCCCCCTCAAA
AAGCTAATGTAATTATATTTGTGCCAATAAAAACAAGATATGACCTATAGAATACAAGTATTTCCCCTTC
GAACATCCCCACAAGTAGACTTTGGATTTGTCTTCTAACCAAAAGACTTACACACCTGCATACCTTACAT
CAAAAACTCGTTTATCGCTACATAAAACACCGGGATATATTTTTTATATACATACTTTTCAAATCGCGCG
CCCTCTTCATAATTCACCTCCACCACACCACGTTTCGTAGTTGCTCTTTCGCTGTCTCCCACCCGCTCTC
CGCAACACATTCACCTTTTGTTCGACGACCTTGGAGCGACTGTCGTTAGTTCCGCGCGATTCGGTTCGCT
CAAATGGTTCCGAGTGGTTCATTTCGTCTCAATAGAAATTAGTAATAAATATTTGTATGTACAATTTATT
TGCTCCAATATATTTGTATATATTTCCCTCACAGCTATATTTATTCTAATTTAATATTATGACTTTTTAA
GGTAATTTTTTGTGACCTGTTCGGAGTGATTAGCGTTACAATTTGAACTGAAAGTGACATCCAGTGTTTG
TTCCTTGTGTAGATGCATCTCAAAAAAATGGTGGGCATAATAGTGTTGTTTATATATATCAAAAATAACA
ACTATAATAATAAGAATACATTTAATTTAGAAAATGCTTGGATTTCACTGGAACTAGGCTAGCATAACTT
CGTATAATGTATGCTATACGAAGTTATGCTAGCGGATCCGGGAATTGGGAATTGGGCAATATTTAAATGG
CGGCTCGAGTCCCTATCAGTGATAGAGAACGTATATCCAGTTTACTCCCTATCAGTGATAGAGATTAATT
AAGGAGCGCCGGAGTATAAATAGAGGCGCTTCGTCTACGGAGCGACAATTCAATTCAAACAAGCAAAGTG
AACACGTCGCTAAGCGAAAGCTAAGCAAATAAACAAGCGCAGCTGAACAAGCTAAACAATCTGCCAGGCC
TCCGTAGCTTACCGAAGTATACACTTAAATTCAGTGCACGTTTGCTTGTTGAGAGGAAAGGTTGTGTGCG
GACGAATTTTTTTTTGAAAACCGGTGATAGAGCCTGAACCAGAAAAGATAAAAGAAGGCTATACCAGTGG
GAGTACACAAACAGAGTAAGTTTGAATAGTAAAAAAAATCATTTATGTAAACAATAACGTGACTGTGCGT
TAGGTCCTGTTCATTGGTACCCGCCCGGGGATCAGAATTGCCTAGGATGGAAGACGCCAAAAACATAAAG
AAAGGCCCGGCGCCATTCTATCCGCTGGAAGATGGAACCGCTGGAGAGCAACTGCATAAGGCTATGAAGA
GATACGCCCTGGTTCCTGGAACAATTGCTTTTACAGATGCACATATCGAGGTGGACATCACTTACGCTGA
GTACTTCGAAATGTCCGTTCGGTTGGCAGAAGCTATGAAACGATATGGGCTGAATACAAATCACAGAATC
GTCGTATGCAGTGAAAACTCTCTTCAATTCTTTATGCCGGTGTTGGGCGCGTTATTTATCGGAGTTGCAG
TTGCGCCCGCGAACGACATTTATAATGAACGTGAATTGCTCAACAGTATGGGCATTTCGCAGCCTACCGT
GGTGTTCGTTTCCAAAAAGGGGTTGCAAAAAATTTTGAACGTGCAAAAAAAGCTCCCAATCATCCAAAAA
ATTATTATCATGGATTCTAAAACGGATTACCAGGGATTTCAGTCGATGTACACGTTCGTCACATCTCATC
TACCTCCCGGTTTTAATGAATACGATTTTGTGCCAGAGTCCTTCGATAGGGACAAGACAATTGCACTGAT
CATGAACTCCTCTGGATCTACTGGTCTGCCTAAAGGTGTCGCTCTGCCTCATAGAACTGCCTGCGTGAGA
TTCTCGCATGCCAGAGATCCTATTTTTGGCAATCAAATCATTCCGGATACTGCGATTTTAAGTGTTGTTC
CATTCCATCACGGTTTTGGAATGTTTACTACACTCGGATATTTGATATGTGGATTTCGAGTCGTCTTAAT
GTATAGATTTGAAGAAGAGCTGTTTCTGAGGAGCCTTCAGGATTACAAGATTCAAAGTGCGCTGCTGGTG
CCAACCCTATTCTCCTTCTTCGCCAAAAGCACTCTGATTGACAAATACGATTTATCTAATTTACACGAAA
TTGCTTCTGGTGGCGCTCCCCTCTCTAAGGAAGTCGGGGAAGCGGTTGCCAAGAGGTTCCATCTGCCAGG
TATCAGGCAAGGATATGGGCTCACTGAGACTACATCAGCTATTCTGATTACACCCGAGGGGGATGATAAA
CCGGGCGCGGTCGGTAAAGTTGTTCCATTTTTTGAAGCGAAGGTTGTGGATCTGGATACCGGGAAAACGC
TGGGCGTTAATCAAAGAGGCGAACTGTGTGTGAGAGGTCCTATGATTATGTCCGGTTATGTAAACAATCC
GGAAGCGACCAACGCCTTGATTGACAAGGATGGATGGCTACATTCTGGAGACATAGCTTACTGGGACGAA
GACGAACACTTCTTCATCGTTGACCGCCTGAAGTCTCTGATTAAGTACAAAGGCTATCAGGTGGCTCCCG
CTGAATTGGAATCCATCTTGCTCCAACACCCCAACATCTTCGACGCAGGTGTCGCAGGTCTTCCCGACGA
TGACGCCGGTGAACTTCCCGCCGCCGTTGTTGTTTTGGAGCACGGAAAGACGATGACGGAAAAAGAGATC
GTGGATTACGTCGCCAGTCAAGTAACAACCGCGAAAAAGTTGCGCGGAGGAGTTGTGTTTGTGGACGAAG
TACCGAAAGGTCTTACCGGAAAACTCGACGCAAGAAAAATCAGAGAGATCCTCATAAAGGCCAAGAAGGG
CGGAAAGATCGCCGTGGAGGGCAGAGGAAGTCTTCTAACATGCGGTGACGTGGAGGAGAATCCCGGCCCT
ATGGTGAGCAAGGGCGAGGAGCTGTTCACCGGGGTGGTGCCCATCCTGGTCGAGCTGGACGGCGACGTAA
ACGGCCACAAGTTCAGCGTGTCCGGCGAGGGCGAGGGCGATGCCACCTACGGCAAGCTGACCCTGAAGTT
CATCTGCACCACCAGCAAGCTGCCCGTGCCCTGGCCCACCCTCGTGACCACCCTGACCTACGGCGTGCAG
TGCTTCAGCCGCTACCCCGACCACATGAAGCAGCACGACTTCTTCAAGTCCGCCATGCCCGAAGGCTACG
TCCAGGAGCGCACCATCTTCTTCAAGGACGACGGCAACTACAAGACCCGCGCCGAGGTGAAGTTCGAGGG
CGACACCCTGGTGAACCGCATCGAGCTGAAGGGCATCGACTTCAAGGAGGACGGCAACATCCTGGGGCAC
AAGCTGGAGTACAACTACAACAGCCACAACGTCTATATCATGGCCGACAAGCAGAAGAACGGCATCAAGG
TGAACTTCAAGATCCGCCACAACATCGAGGACGGCAGCGTGCAGCTCGCCGACCACTACCAGCAGAACAC
CCCCATCGGCGACGGCCCCGTGCTGCTGCCCGACAACCACTACCTGAGCACCCAGTCCGCCCTGAGCAAA
GACCCCAACGAGAAGCGCGATCACATGGTCCTGCTGGAGTTCGTGACCGCCGCCGGGATCACTCTCGGCA
TGGACGAGCTGTACAAGTAAGCGATCGCCTAGAATGAATCGTTTTTAAAATAACAAATCAATTGTTTTAT
AATATTCGTACGATTCTTTGATTATGTAATAAAATGTGATCATTAGGAAGATTACGAAAAATATAAAAAA
TATGAGTTCTGTGTGTATAACAAATGCTGTAAACGCCACAATTGTGTTTGTTGCAAATAAACCCATGATT
ATTTGATTAAAATTGTTGTTTTCTTTGTTCATAGACAATAGTGTGTTTTGCCTAAACGTGTACTGCATAA
ACTCCATGCGAGTGTATAGCGAGCTAGTGGCTAACGCTTGCCCCACCAAAGTAGATTCGTCAAAATCCTC
AATTTCATCACCCTCCTCCAAGTTTAACATTTGGCCGTCGGAATTAACTTCTAAAGATGCCACATAATCT
AATAAATGAAATAGAGATTCAAACGTGGCGTCATCGTCCGTTTCGACCATTTCCGAAAAGAACTCGGGCA
TAAACTCTATGATTTCTCTGGACGTGGTGTTGTCGAAACTCTCAAAGTACGCAGTCAGGAACGTGCGCGA
CATGTCGTCGGGAAACTCGCGCGGAAACATGTTGTTGTAACCGAACGGGTCCCATAGCGCCAAAACCAAA
TCTGCCAGCGTCAATAGAATGAGCACGATGCCGACAATGGAGCTGGCTTGGATAGCGATTCGAGTTAACG
GCCCTTAAGGGTCGACTGATCATAATCAGCCATACCACATTTGTAGAGGTTTTACTTGCTTTAAAAAACC
TCCCACACCTCCCCCTGAACCTGAAACATAAAATGAATGCAATTGTTGTTGTTAACTTGTTTATTGCAGC
TTATAATGGTTACAAATAAAGCAATAGCATCACAAATTTCACAAATAAAGCATTTTTTTCACTGCATTCT
AGTTGTGGTTTGTCCAAACTCATCAATGTGGCGCGCCTTATTGTTCATTTTTGAGAACTCGCTCAACGAA
CGATTTGATATATTTTCCCATTTCATCAGGTGCATCTTCTTGCGAAAAATGAAGACCTTTTACTTTGACA
AATTCAGTATTAGGAAACTTCTTGGCACCTTCAACAATAGCATTGGAAAAGAATCCTGGGTCCGATTCAA
TAAACATTTTTGGTAAATCATCACTTGCACGTAGATAAGCATTATAATTCCTAACAATTTGTACAACGTC
AGGTTTACCACCTTTTACTAACGGGATTTCACGAGGCCATGATAATGTTGGACGACGAACTTCACCTTTC
TCTTTGAATGGTTCAAGATATGCTGCAAATTCTTCTGGTTCTAACTTTCTCATGATTTTTGATGGCAACA
TGGTTTCCACGAAGAAGTTATTCTCCAAAACCATTTTTTCTCCTTCTTCAGATTTGATCAACGCAATATC
TTCTTCAATATCAGGCCATTCATCCCATGATTCAATCACATCTACTACACTTTCAGCGTGAACTATTGCT
TTGATCTTATCTTGATGCTCATAGCTATAATGAAATGCCAAACAAGCACCCCAATCATGGCCGACAAAAA
TGATCTTCTTTGGTAAATTAAGAAGTTCAAACCATGCAGTAAGATATTTGTAATGATCAAGTAACCTATA
AGAACCATTACCAGATTTGCCTGATTTGCCCATACCAATAAGGTCTGGTATAATACACCGCGCTACTGGC
TCAATATGTGGCACAACATGTCGCCATAAATAAGAAGAGGCCGCGTTACCATGTAAAAAAATAACAGCAT
TTTCTGCATGTTTTTCTGAATCATAATAATTAATAAATGAATCAAGAACATTCATTTGTTTACATCTGGC
CCACCACTGCGGACCAGTTATCATCCGTTTCCTTTGTTCTGGATCATAAACTTTCGAAGTCATGCGGCCG
CTCTGCGGGTCAAAATAGAGATGTGGAAAATTAGTACGAAATCAAATGAGTTTCGTTGAAATTACAAAAC
TATTGAAACTAACTTCCTGGCTGGGGAATAAAAATGGGAAACTTATTTATCGACGCCAACTTTGTTGAGA
AACCCCTATTAACCCTCTACGAATATTGGAACAAAGGAAAGCGAAGAAACAGGGAACAAAGGGTAGTTGA
GAAACCTTTGTTCCGTTGCTTCGTCATCGTTTTCGTGTTGCGAGTGTGTGCATGTATATATACACAGCTG
AAATGCATGCATACACATTATTTTGTGTGTATATGGTGACGTCACAACTACAAGCAATAAGAAATTTTCA
GACGTGGCTTTGTTTAAGCAACCTACTCTATTTCAGCTAAAAATAAGTGGATTTCGTTGGTAAAATACTT
CAATTAACTAAACAACTAACTAATAACATGCACACAAATGCAATATGTGCGTTCGTGATTTCTCGAATTT
TCAAATGCGTCACTGCGAATTTCACAATTTGCCAATAAATCTTGGCGAAAATCAACACGCAAGTTTTATT
TATAGATTTGTTTGCGTTTTGATGCCAATTCATTGGGAAAACAAGATGCGTGGCTGCCAATTTCTTATTT
TGTAATTACGTAGAGCGTTGAATAAAAAAAAAATGGCCGAACAAAGACCTTGAAATGCAGTTTTTCTTGA
AATTACTCAACGTCTTGTTGCTCTTATTACTAATTGGTAACAGCGAGTTAAAAACTTACGTTTCTTGTGA
CTTTCGAGAATGTTCTTTTAATTGTACTTTAATCACCAACAATTAAGTATAAATTTTTCGCTGATTGCGC
TTTACTTTCTACTTGTACTTGCTGCTGCAAATGTCAATTGGTTTTGAAGGCGACCGTTCGCGAACGCTGT
TTATATACCTTCGGTGTCCGTTGAAAATCACTAAAAAATACCGTAGTGTTCGTAACACTTTAGTACAGAG
AAAAAAAATTGTGCCGAAATGTTTTTGATACGTACGAATACCTTGTATTAAAATTTTTTATGATTTCTGT
GTATCACTTTTTTTTTGTGTTTTTCGTTTAAACTCACCACAGTACAAAACAATAAAATATTTTTAAGACA
ATTTCAAATTGAGACCTTTCTCGTACTGACTTGACCGGCTGAATGAGGATTTCTACCTAGACGACCTACT
TCTTACCATGACATTGAATGCAATGCCACCTTTGATCTAAACTTACAAAAGTCCAAGGCTTGTTAGGATT
GGTGTTTTGGAATTTAAGACCCTTGTTAGTTTGCTTTTGAAATAGCACTGTCTTCTCTACCGGCTATAAT
TTTGAAACTCGCAGCTTGACTGGAAATTTAAAAAGTAATTCTGTGTAGGTAAAGGGTGTTTTAAAAGTGT
GATGTGTTGAGCGTTGCGGCAACGACTGCTATTTATGTATATATTTTCAAAACTTATTGTTTTTGAAGTG
TTTTAAATGGAGCTATCTGGCAACGCTGCGCATAATCTTACACAAGCTTTTCTTAATCCATTTTTAAGTG
AAATTTGTTTATACTCTTTCGGCAAATAATTGTTAAATCGCTTTAAGTGGGCTTACATCTGGATAAGTAA
TGAAAACCTGCATATTATAATATTAAAACATATAATCCACTGTGCTTTCCCCGTGTGTGGCCATATACCT
AAAAAAGTTTATTTTCGCAGAGCCCCGCACGGTCACACTACGGTTCGGCGATTTTCGATTTTGGACAGTA
CTGATTGCAAGCGCACCGAAAGCAAAATGGAGCTGGAGATTTTGAACGCGAAGAACAGCAAGCCGTACGG
CAAGGTGAAGGTGCCCTCCGGCGCCACGCCCATCGGCGATCTGCGCGTCTAGAGATCCACTAGTGTCGAC
GATGTAGGTCACGGTCTCGAAGCCGCGGTGCGGGTGCCAGGGCGTGCCCTTGGGCTCCCCGGGCGCGTAC
TCCACCTCACCCATCTGGTCCATCATGATGAACGGGTCGAGGTGGCGGTAGTTGATCCCGGCGAACGCGC
GGCGCACCGGGAAGCCCTCGCCCTCGAAACCGCTGGGCGCGGTGGTCACGGTGAGCACGGGACGTGCGAC
GGCGTCGGCGGGTGCGGATACGCGGGGCAGCGTCAGCGGGTTCTCGACGGTCACGGCGGGCATGTCGACA
CTAGTTCTAGCCAGCTTTTGTTCCCTTTAGTGAGGGTTAATTTCGAGCTTGGCGTAATCATGGTCATAGC
TGTTTCCTGTGTGAAATTGTTATCCGCTCACAATTCCACACAACATACGAGCCGGAAGCATAAAGTGTAA
AGCCTGGGGTGCCTAATGAGTGAGCTAACTCACATTAATTGCGTTGCGCTCACTGCCCGCTTTCCAGTCG
GGAAACCTGTCGTGCCAGCTGCATTAATGAATCGGCCAACGCGCGGGGAGAGGCGGTTTGCGTATTGGGC
GCTCTTCCGCTTCCTCGCTCACTGACTCGCTGCGCTCGGTCGTTCGGCTGCGGCGAGCGGTATCAGCTCA
CTCAAAGGCGGTAATACGGTTATCCACAGAATCAGGGGATAACGCAGGAAAGAACATGTGAGCAAAAGGC
CAGCAAAAGGCCAGGAACCGTAAAAAGGCCGCGTTGCTGGCGTTTTTCCATAGGCTCCGCCCCCCTGACG
AGCATCACAAAAATCGACGCTCAAGTCAGAGGTGGCGAAACCCGACAGGACTATAAAGATACCAGGCGTT
TCCCCCTGGAAGCTCCCTCGTGCGCTCTCCTGTTCCGACCCTGCCGCTTACCGGATACCTGTCCGCCTTT
CTCCCTTCGGGAAGCGTGGCGCTTTCTCATAGCTCACGCTGTAGGTATCTCAGTTCGGTGTAGGTCGTTC
GCTCCAAGCTGGGCTGTGTGCACGAACCCCCCGTTCAGCCCGACCGCTGCGCCTTATCCGGTAACTATCG
TCTTGAGTCCAACCCGGTAAGACACGACTTATCGCCACTGGCAGCAGCCACTGGTAACAGGATTAGCAGA
GCGAGGTATGTAGGCGGTGCTACAGAGTTCTTGAAGTGGTGGCCTAACTACGGCTACACTAGAAGAACAG
TATTTGGTATCTGCGCTCTGCTGAAGCCAGTTACCTTCGGAAAAAGAGTTGGTAGCTCTTGATCCGGCAA
ACAAACCACCGCTGGTAGCGGTGGTTTTTTTGTTTGCAAGCAGCAGATTACGCGCAGAAAAAAAGGATCT
CAAGAAGATCCTTTGATCTTTTCTACGGGGTCTGACGCTCAGTGGAACGAAAACTCACGTTAAGGGATTT
TGGTCATGAGATTATCAAAAAGGATCTTCACCTAGATCCTTTTAAATTAAAAATGAAGTTTTAAATCAAT
CTAAAGTATATATGAGTAAACTTGGTCTGACAGTTACCAATGCTTAATCAGTGAGGCACCTATCTCAGCG
ATCTGTCTATTTCGTTCATCCATAGTTGCCTGACTCCCCGTCGTGTAGATAACTACGATACGGGAGGGCT
TACCATCTGGCCCCAGTGCTGCAATGATACCGCGAGACCCACGCTCACCGGCTCCAGATTTATCAGCAAT
AAACCAGCCAGCCGGAAGGGCCGAGCGCAGAAGTGGTCCTGCAACTTTATCCGCCTCCATCCAGTCTATT
AATTGTTGCCGGGAAGCTAGAGTAAGTAGTTCGCCAGTTAATAGTTTGCGCAACGTTGTTGCCATTGCTA
CAGGCATCGTGGTGTCACGCTCGTCGTTTGGTATGGCTTCATTCAGCTCCGGTTCCCAACGATCAAGGCG
AGTTACATGATCCCCCATGTTGTGCAAAAAAGCGGTTAGCTCCTTCGGTCCTCCGATCGTTGTCAGAAGT
AAGTTGGCCGCAGTGTTATCACTCATGGTTATGGCAGCACTGCATAATTCTCTTACTGTCATGCCATCCG
TAAGATGCTTTTCTGTGACTGGTGAGTACTCAACCAAGTCATTCTGAGAATAGTGTATGCGGCGACCGAG
TTGCTCTTGCCCGGCGTCAATACGGGATAATACCGCGCCACATAGCAGAACTTTAAAAGTGCTCATCATT
GGAAAACGTTCTTCGGGGCGAAAACTCTCAAGGATCTTACCGCTGTTGAGATCCAGTTCGATGTAACCCA
CTCGTGCACCCAACTGATCTTCAGCATCTTTTACTTTCACCAGCGTTTCTGGGTGAGCAAAAACAGGAAG
GCAAAATGCCGCAAAAAAGGGAATAAGGGCGACACGGAAATGTTGAATACTCATACTCTTCCTTTTTCAA
TATTATTGAAGCATTTATCAGGGTTATTGTCTCATGAGCGGATACATATTTGAATGTATTTAGAAAAATA
AACAAATAGGGGTTCCGCGCACATTTCCCCGAAAAGTGCCACCT
