>Addgene plasmid #160240 | 908H | depositor partial sequence | sequence record 310301 | TetO (2x)
TCCCTATCAGTGATAGAGAACGTATATCCAGTTTACTCCCTATCAGTGATAGAGA
